>Addgene plasmid #202875 | Salsa-BC34-P1C10 | addgene full sequence | sequence record 413417 | Addgene NGS Result
AGCGCCCAATACGCAAACCGCCTCTCCCCGCGCGTTGGCCGATTCATTAATGCAGTCGAGGGATCTCCAT
AAGAGAAGAGGGACAGCTATGACTGGGAGTAGTCAGGAGAGGAGGAAAAATCTGGCTAGTAAAACATGTA
AGGAAAATTTTAGGGATGTTAAAGAAAAAAATAACACAAAACAAAATATAAAAAAAATCTAACCTCAAGT
CAAGGCTTTTCTATGGAATAAGGAATGGACAGCAGGGGGCTGTTTCATATACTGATGACCTCTTTATAGC
CAACCTTTGTTCATGGCAGCCAGCATATGGGCATATGTTGCCAAACTCTAAACCAAATACTCATTCTGAT
GTTTTAAATGATTTGCCCTCCCATATGTCCTTCCGAGTGAGAGACACAAAAAATTCCAACACACTATTGC
AATGAAAATAAATTTCCTTTATTAGCCAGAAGTCAGATGCTCAAGGGGCTTCATGATGTCCCCATAATTT
TTGGCAGAGGGAAAAAGATCGATCTCAGTGGTATTTGTGAGCCAGGGCATTGGCCACACCAGCCACCACC
TTCTGATAGGCAGCCTGCACCTGAGGAGTGAATTCTTTGCCAAAATGATGAGACAGCACAACAACCAGCA
CGTTGCCCAGGAGCTGTAGGAAAGAGAAGAAGGCATGAACATGGTTAGCAGAGGGGCCCGGTTTGGACTC
AGAGTATTTTATCCTCATCTCAAACAGTGTATATCATTGTAACCATAAAGAGAAAGGCAGGATGATGACC
AGGGTGTAGTTGTTTCTACCAATAAGAATATTTCCACGCCAGCCAGAATTTATATGCAGAAATATTCTAC
CTTATCATTTAATTATAACAATTGTTCTCTAAAACTGTGCTGAAGTACAATATAATATACCCTGATTGCC
TTGAAAAAAAAGTGATTAGAGAAAGTACTTACAATCTGACAAATAAACAAAAGTGAATTTAAAAATTCGT
TACAAATGCAAGCTAAAGTTTAACGAAAAAGTTACAGAAAATGAAAAGAAAATAAGAGGAGACAATGGTT
GTCAACAGAGTAGAAAGTGAAAGAAACAAAATTATCATGAGGGTCCATGGTGATACAAGGGACATCTTCC
CATTCTAAACAACACCCTGAAAACTTTGCCCCCTCCATATAACATGAATTTTACAATAGCGAAAAAGAAA
GAACAATCAAGGGTCCCCAAACTCACCCTGAAGTTCTCAGCTCTAGAGATATCGTCGAGGCCGCGCTAGC
GTTTAAACTGTCGACCTTAATTAAGAGATCTGCTCGAGGCGCGTCAGCTGACTAGAGGATCCCCGGGTAC
CGAGCTCGAATTCGGGGCCGCGGAGGCTGGATCGGTCCCGGTGTCTTCTATGGAGGTCAAAACAGCGTGG
ATGGCGTCTCCAGGCGATCTGACGGTTCACTAAACGAGCTCTGCTTATATAGGCCTCCCACCGTACACGC
CTACCTCGACCCGGGTACCGAGCTCGACTTTCACTTTTCTCTATCACTGATAGGGAGTGGTAAACTCGAC
TTTCACTTTTCTCTATCACTGATAGGGAGTGGTAAACTCGACTTTCACTTTTCTCTATCACTGATAGGGA
GTGGTAAACTCGACTTTCACTTTTCTCTATCACTGATAGGGAGTGGTAAACTCGACTTTCACTTTTCTCT
ATCACTGATAGGGAGTGGTAAACTCGACCTATATAAGCAGAGCTCGTTTAGTGAACCGTCAGATCGCCTG
GAGACGCCATCCACGCTGTTTTGACCTCCATAGAAGACACCGGGACCGATCCAGCCTCCGCGGCCCCGAA
TTCCTGCAGCGGCCGCTCTAGAACTAGTGGATCCCCGCGGATGGTGAGCAAGGGCGAGGAGCTGTTCACC
GGGGTGGTGCCCATCCTGGTCGAGCTGGACGGCGACGTAAACGGCCACAAGTTCAGCGTGTCCGGCGAGG
GCGAGGGCGATGCCACCTACGGCAAGCTGACCCTGAAGTTCATCTGCACCACCGGCAAGCTGCCCGTGCC
CTGGCCCACCCTCGTGACCACCCTGACCTACGGCGTGCAGTGCTTCAGCCGCTACCCCGACCACATGAAG
CAGCACGACTTCTTCAAGTCCGCCATGCCCGAAGGCTACGTCCAGGAGCGCACCATCTTCTTCAAGGACG
ACGGCAACTACAAGACCCGCGCCGAGGTGAAGTTCGAGGGCGACACCCTGGTGAACCGCATCGAGCTGAA
GGGCATCGACTTCAAGGAGGACGGCAACATCCTGGGGCACAAGCTGGAGTACAACTACAACAGCCACAAC
GTCTATATCATGGCCGACAAGCAGAAGAACGGCATCAAGGTGAACTTCAAGATCCGCCACAACATCGAGG
ACGGCAGCGTGCAGCTCGCCGACCACTACCAGCAGAACACCCCCATCGGCGACGGCCCCGTGCTGCTGCC
CGACAACCACTACCTGAGCACCCAGTCCGCCCTGAGCAAAGACCCCAACGAGAAGCGCGATCACATGGTC
CTGCTGGAGTTCGTGACCGCCGCCGGGATCACTCTCGGCATGGACGAGCTGTACAAGTAATGAGGTCTTA
GAATTCGATATCAAGCTTGTCGACCTAGTTCTAGAGGATCCAGACATGATAAGATACATTGATGAGTTTG
GACAAACCACAACTAGAATGCAGTGAAAAAAATGCTTTATTTGTGAAATTTGTGATGCTATTGCTTTATT
TGTAACCATTATAAGCTGCAATAAACAAGTTAACAACAACAATTGCATTCATTTTATGTTTCAGGTTCAG
GGGGAGGTGTGGGAGGTTTTTTAAAGCAAGTAAAACCTCTACAAATGTGGTATGGCTGATTATGATCCTG
CAAGCCTCGTCGTCCTGGCCGGACCACGCTATCTGTGCAAGGTCCCCGGCCCCGGACGCGCGCTCCATGA
GCAGAGCGCCCGCCGCCGAGGCGAAGACTCGGGCGGCGCCCTGCCCGTCCCACCAGGTCAACAGGCGGTA
ACCGGCCTCTTCATCGGGAATGCGCGCGACCTTCAGCATCGCCGGCATGTCCCCCTGGCGGACGGGAAGT
ATCCAGCTCGACCAAGCTGGCCGCGTCGAGTGAAGACGAAAGGGCCTCGTGATACGCCTATTTTTATAGG
TTAATGTCATGATAATAATGGTTTCTTAGACGTCAGGTGGCACTTTTCGGGGAAATGTGCGCGGAACCCC
TATTTGTTTATTTTTCTAAATACATTCAAATATGTATCCGCTCATGAGACAATAACCCTGATAAATGCTT
CAATAATATTGAAAAAGGAAGAGTATGAGTATTCAACATTTCCGTGTCGCCCTTATTCCCTTTTTTGCGG
CATTTTGCCTTCCTGTTTTTGCTCACCCAGAAACGCTGGTGAAAGTAAAAGATGCTGAAGATCAGTTGGG
TGCACGAGTGGGTTACATCGAACTGGATCTCAACAGCGGTAAGATCCTTGAGAGTTTTCGCCCCGAAGAA
CGTTTTCCAATGATGAGCACTTTTAAAGTTCTGCTATGTGGCGCGGTATTATCCCGTGTTGACGCCGGGC
AAGAGCAACTCGGTCGCCGCATACACTATTCTCAGAATGACTTGGTTGAGTACTCACCAGTCACAGAAAA
GCATCTTACGGATGGCATGACAGTAAGAGAATTATGCAGTGCTGCCATAACCATGAGTGATAACACTGCG
GCCAACTTACTTCTGACAACGATCGGAGGACCGAAGGAGCTAACCGCTTTTTTGCACAACATGGGGGATC
ATGTAACTCGCCTTGATCGTTGGGAACCGGAGCTGAATGAAGCCATACCAAACGACGAGCGTGACACCAC
GATGCCTGTAGCAATGGCAACAACGTTGCGCAAACTATTAACTGGCGAACTACTTACTCTAGCTTCCCGG
CAACAATTAATAGACTGGATGGAGGCGGATAAAGTTGCAGGACCACTTCTGCGCTCGGCCCTTCCGGCTG
GCTGGTTTATTGCTGATAAATCTGGAGCCGGTGAGCGTGGGTCTCGCGGTATCATTGCAGCACTGGGGCC
AGATGGTAAGCCCTCCCGTATCGTAGTTATCTACACGACGGGGAGTCAGGCAACTATGGATGAACGAAAT
AGACAGATCGCTGAGATAGGTGCCTCACTGATTAAGCATTGGTAACTGTCAGACCAAGTTTACTCATATA
TACTTTAGATTGATTTAAAACTTCATTTTTAATTTAAAAGGATCTAGGTGAAGATCCTTTTTGATAATCT
CATGACCAAAATCCCTTAACGTGAGTTTTCGTTCCACTGAGCGTCAGACCCCGTAGAAAAGATCAAAGGA
TCTTCTTGAGATCCTTTTTTTCTGCGCGTAATCTGCTGCTTGCAAACAAAAAAACCACCGCTACCAGCGG
TGGTTTGTTTGCCGGATCAAGAGCTACCAACTCTTTTTCCGAAGGTAACTGGCTTCAGCAGAGCGCAGAT
ACCAAATACTGTTCTTCTAGTGTAGCCGTAGTTAGGCCACCACTTCAAGAACTCTGTAGCACCGCCTACA
TACCTCGCTCTGCTAATCCTGTTACCAGTGGCTGCTGCCAGTGGCGATAAGTCGTGTCTTACCGGGTTGG
ACTCAAGACGATAGTTACCGGATAAGGCGCAGCGGTCGGGCTGAACGGGGGGTTCGTGCACACAGCCCAG
CTTGGAGCGAACGACCTACACCGAACTGAGATACCTACAGCGTGAGCTATGAGAAAGCGCCACGCTTCCC
GAAGGGAGAAAGGCGGACAGGTATCCGGTAAGCGGCAGGGTCGGAACAGGAGAGCGCACGAGGGAGCTTC
CAGGGGGAAACGCCTGGTATCTTTATAGTCCTGTCGGGTTTCGCCACCTCTGACTTGAGCGTCGATTTTT
GTGATGCTCGTCAGGGGGGCGGAGCCTATGGAAAAACGCCAGCAACGCGGCCTTTTTACGGTTCCTGGCC
TTTTGCTGGCCTTTTGCTCACATGTTCTTTCCTGCGTTATCCCCTGATTCTGTGGATAACCGTATTACCG
CCTTTGAGTGAGCTGATACCGCTCGCCGCAGCCGAACGACCGAGCGCAGCGAGTCAGTGAGCGAGGAAGC
GGAAG
Features (pLannotate 1.2.2; 17 found; start..end, strand, type, name):
      2..55      +  CDS            lacI (fragment): lac repressor; lacI; The lac repressor binds to the lac operator to inhibit transcription in E. coli. This inhibition can be relieved by adding lactose or isopropyl-β-D-thiogalactopyranoside (IPTG).
    388..443     -  polyA_signal   β-globin poly(A) signal: rabbit β-globin polyadenylation signal (Gil and Proudfoot, 1987)
    518..640     -  CDS            HBB: HBB_COLGU - Experimental evidence at transcript level: Swiss-Prot protein existence level 2. Involved in oxygen transport from the lung to the various peripheral tissues. From Colobus guereza (Mantled guereza) (Eastern black-and-white colobus monkey).
    644..1216    -  intron         β-globin intron: intron from rabbit β-globin gene
   1312..1343    -  misc_feature   MCS (fragment): pUC18/19 multiple cloning site
   1437..1475    -  promoter       minimal CMV promoter: human cytomegalovirus (CMV) immediate early promoter
   1493..1708    -  protein_bind   tetracycline response element (fragment): contains seven copies of the tetracycline operator tetO tetracycline repressor TetR
   1708..1753    +  promoter       TRE3GV promoter (fragment): 3rd-generation Tet-responsive promoter that can be activated by binding of Tet-On® 3G, optimized for retroviral and lentiviral vectors
   1829..1856    +  misc_feature   MCS (fragment): pBluescript multiple cloning site
   1861..2580    +  CDS            EGFP: the original enhanced GFP (Yang et al., 1996) mammalian codon-optimized
   2591..2613    +  misc_feature   MCS (fragment): pBluescript multiple cloning site
   2627..2761    -  polyA_signal   SV40 poly(A) signal: SV40 polyadenylation signal
   2784..2867    -  CDS            large T antigen (fragment): large T antigen from SV40 (simian virus 40)
   2861..3091    -  CDS            str (fragment): STR_KLEPN - Protein inferred from homology: Swiss-Prot protein existence level 3. The aminoglycoside phosphotransferases achieve inactivation of their antibiotic substrates by phosphorylation. From Klebsiella pneumoniae.
   3210..3314    +  promoter       AmpR promoter: bla
   3315..4175    +  CDS            AmpR: β-lactamase; bla; confers resistance to ampicillin, carbenicillin, and related antibiotics
   4346..4934    +  rep_origin     ori: high-copy-number ColE1/pMB1/pBR322/pUC origin of replication
