[The description below was written by a language model from this plasmid's Addgene catalogue record and pLannotate feature annotations shown in this document.]
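Description:
Salsa-BC34-P1C10 is a mammalian expression plasmid built on the pCER206 backbone that serves as one member of a set of barcoded reporter plasmids for PRESTO-Salsa, a highly multiplexed screen of GPCR bioactivity. It is propagated in E. coli as a high-copy plasmid through a ColE1/pUC-type origin and is selected with ampicillin via the β-lactamase (AmpR) gene and its own promoter. The sequenced record is 5,115 nt. No mammalian selection marker is annotated; short matches to lacI, SV40 large T antigen and an aminoglycoside phosphotransferase are only fragments, most likely backbone remnants.

The payload is a synthetic EGFP/BC34 insert of about 730 bp, cloned between BsrGI and HindIII sites and driven by a Tet Response Element. The feature table shows a central block of tetO repeats that appears to be bidirectional. On one side, a TRE3G-type minimal promoter fragment leads into the mammalian codon-optimised EGFP coding sequence, followed by a short polylinker fragment and an SV40 polyadenylation region. On the other side, a minimal CMV promoter points toward a polylinker fragment, a rabbit β-globin intron, a β-globin exon fragment and the β-globin poly(A) signal, with no annotated coding sequence in that arm. The barcode BC34 is not annotated separately; given the insert size and cloning sites, it probably lies just downstream of EGFP, so it would be carried in the reporter transcript.

TRE promoters are silent until bound by a tetracycline-controlled transactivator. Reporter and barcode expression should therefore report transactivator activity in the transfected cell. This lets many uniquely barcoded reporters be pooled and read out together, although the record does not spell out the assay details or which receptor this barcode is paired with.
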