Addgene plasmid #202875: Salsa-BC34-P1C10
Purpose: Expression of barcoded reporter plasmid for PRESTO-Salsa; EGFP/BC34
Depositing lab: Noah Palm. Depositing organization: Yale University. Publication: Highly multiplexed bioactivity screening reveals human and microbiota metabolome-GPCRome interactions. Chen H, Rosen CE, Gonzalez-Hernandez JA, Song D, Potempa J, Ring AM, Palm NW. Cell. 2023 Jul 6;186(14):3095-3110.e19. doi: 10.1016/j.cell.2023.05.024. Epub 2023 Jun 14. PubMed 37321219.
Backbone
  Vector backbone: pCER206
  Vector type: Mammalian Expression
Growth in bacteria
  Bacterial resistance: Ampicillin, 100 μg/mL
  Growth temperature: 37°C
  Growth strain: DH5alpha
  Copy number: High Copy
Gene/Insert
  Gene/Insert name: EGFP/BC34
  Species: Synthetic
  Insert size (bp): 730
  Promoter: Tet Response Element (TRE)
  Cloning method: Restriction Enzyme; 5′ cloning site BsrGI (not destroyed); 3′ cloning site HindIII (not destroyed)
  Sequencing primers: 5′ Custom primer (GAAGCGCGATCACATGG)
Terms and licenses: Academic/Nonprofit Terms; Industry Terms: Not Available to Industry
How to cite: Salsa-BC34-P1C10 was a gift from Noah Palm (Addgene plasmid # 202875 ; http://n2t.net/addgene:202875 ; RRID:Addgene_202875)
