>Addgene plasmid #202875 | Salsa-BC34-P1C10 | depositor partial sequence | sequence record 393748 | BC34
TGAGGTCTTA
